Addgene plasmid #237480: pLCKO-CMV-SARS-CoV-2-S-Bel-P5_5-7-IRES-mNeonGreen-NES/PKI-P2A-Blasticidin
Purpose: Encodes full-length SARS-CoV-2 Spike protein (Belgium/GHB-03021 isolate), featuring the E484D substitution, which likely emerged during passaging and enhances TMEM106B binding.
Depositing lab: Dirk Daelemans. Depositing organization: Katholieke Universiteit Leuven. Publication: TMEM106B is a receptor mediating ACE2-independent SARS-CoV-2 cell entry. Baggen J, Jacquemyn M, Persoons L, Vanstreels E, Pye VE, Wrobel AG, Calvaresi V, Martin SR, Roustan C, Cronin NB, Reading E, Thibaut HJ, Vercruysse T, Maes P, De Smet F, Yee A, Nivitchanyong T, Roell M, Franco-Hernandez N, Rhinn H, Mamchak AA, Ah Young-Chapon M, Brown E, Cherepanov P, Daelemans D. Cell. 2023 Aug 3;186(16):3427-3442.e22. doi: 10.1016/j.cell.2023.06.005. Epub 2023 Jul 7. PubMed 37421949.
Backbone
  Vector backbone: pLCKO
  Backbone size w/o insert (bp): 6899
  Total vector size (bp): 12478
  Vector type: Mammalian Expression, Lentiviral
  Selectable markers: Blasticidin
Growth in bacteria
  Bacterial resistance: Ampicillin, 100 μg/mL
  Growth temperature: 37°C
  Growth strain: NEB Stable
  Copy number: High Copy
Gene/Insert
  Gene/Insert name: SARS-CoV-2 Spike protein (Belgium/GHB-03021 isolate)
  Species: Betacoronavirus pandemicum
  Insert size (bp): 5579
  Mutation: S484D + S813I + deleted amino acids 68-76 + 676-680
  Promoter: CMV
  Tag / fusion protein: IRES-mNeonGreen-NES/PKI (C terminal on insert); P2A-Blasticidin (C terminal on insert)
  Cloning method: Other
  Sequencing primers: 5′ CGCAAATGGGCGGTAGGCGTG
Terms and licenses: Academic/Nonprofit Terms; Industry Terms: Not Available to Industry
How to cite: pLCKO-CMV-SARS-CoV-2-S-Bel-P5_5-7-IRES-mNeonGreen-NES/PKI-P2A-Blasticidin was a gift from Dirk Daelemans (Addgene plasmid # 237480 ; http://n2t.net/addgene:237480 ; RRID:Addgene_237480)
