[The description below was written by a language model from this plasmid's Addgene catalogue record and pLannotate feature annotations shown in this document.]
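Description:
pLCKO-CMV-SARS-CoV-2-S-Bel-P5_5-7-IRES-mNeonGreen-NES/PKI-P2A-Blasticidin is a roughly 12.5 kb lentiviral transfer and mammalian expression plasmid built on the pLCKO backbone. It is propagated in E. coli through a high-copy ColE1/pUC-type origin with ampicillin resistance, and an f1 origin and SV40 origin are also annotated. The viral framework is that of a third-generation, self-inactivating HIV-1 vector. An RSV promoter drives a truncated 5' LTR, followed by the Ψ packaging signal, a gag fragment, the RRE for Rev-dependent export of the genomic RNA, and a cPPT/CTS. A WPRE, a ΔU3 3' LTR and an SV40 polyadenylation signal close the unit.

Between these elements, the CMV enhancer and promoter drive a single multicistronic transcript. The first open reading frame is the full-length SARS-CoV-2 Spike glycoprotein from the Belgium/GHB-03021 isolate. The record lists changes at residues 484 and 813 and deletions of amino acids 68–76 and 676–680. The stated purpose names the 484 change as E484D, whereas the mutation field writes it as S484D. This substitution is described as having likely arisen during passaging and as enhancing binding to TMEM106B. Downstream, an EMCV IRES initiates translation of mNeonGreen, which according to the name carries a PKI-derived nuclear export signal that would keep fluorescence cytoplasmic. A P2A peptide then links mNeonGreen to blasticidin S deaminase. The NES and P2A are not separately annotated in the feature table.

Spike-expressing cells can therefore be identified by green fluorescence and selected with blasticidin after transfection or transduction. The associated work concerns TMEM106B as a receptor for ACE2-independent SARS-CoV-2 entry, which suggests use in Spike–receptor interaction studies, although the record does not specify particular assays.
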