Features (pLannotate 1.2.2; 30 found; start..end, strand, type, name):
    140..517     +  enhancer       CMV enhancer: human cytomegalovirus immediate early enhancer
    519..718     +  promoter       CMV promoter: human cytomegalovirus (CMV) immediate early promoter
    846..4565    +  CDS            S: SPIKE_SARS2 - Experimental evidence at protein level: Swiss-Prot protein existence level 1. [Spike glycoprotein]: May down-regulate host tetherin (BST2) by lysosomal degradation, thereby counteracting its antiviral activity. From Severe acute respiratory syndrome coronavirus 2 (2019-nCoV) (SARS-CoV-2).
   4587..4605    -  promoter       chicken β-actin promoter (fragment): contains a 21-bp deletion relative to the standard chicken β-actin promoter
   4713..5175    +  misc_feature   IRES: internal ribosome entry site (IRES) of the encephalomyocarditis virus (EMCV)
   5208..5912    +  CDS            mNeonGreen: bright monomeric yellow-green fluorescent protein derived from LanYFP (Shaner et al., 2013)
   6030..6423    +  CDS            BSD (fragment): blasticidin S deaminase; Aspergillus terreus BSD; confers resistance to blasticidin
   6441..7029    +  misc_feature   WPRE: woodchuck hepatitis virus posttranscriptional regulatory element
   7080..7099    +  misc_feature   cPPT/CTS (fragment): central polypurine tract and central termination sequence of HIV-1
   7101..7334    +  LTR            3' LTR (ΔU3): self-inactivating 3' long terminal repeat (LTR) from HIV-1
   7412..7533    +  polyA_signal   SV40 poly(A) signal: SV40 polyadenylation signal
   7573..7708    +  rep_origin     SV40 ori: SV40 origin of replication
   7729..7747    -  promoter       T7 promoter: promoter for bacteriophage T7 RNA polymerase
   7755..7910    +  CDS            lacZα (fragment): LacZα fragment of β-galactosidase; lacZ fragment
   7915..8343    +  rep_origin     f1 ori (sequence partly withheld): f1 bacteriophage origin of replication; arrow indicates direction of (+) strand synthesis
   8396..8500    +  promoter       AmpR promoter: bla
   8501..9361    +  CDS            AmpR: β-lactamase; bla; confers resistance to ampicillin, carbenicillin, and related antibiotics
   9532..10120   +  rep_origin     ori: high-copy-number ColE1/pMB1/pBR322/pUC origin of replication
  10303..10395   +  CDS            lacI (fragment): lac repressor; lacI; The lac repressor binds to the lac operator to inhibit transcription in E. coli. This inhibition can be relieved by adding lactose or isopropyl-β-D-thiogalactopyranoside (IPTG).
  10408..10429   +  protein_bind   CAP binding site: CAP binding activates transcription in the presence of cAMP. E. coli catabolite activator protein
  10444..10474   +  promoter       lac promoter: promoter for the E. coli lac operon
  10478..10500   +  protein_bind   lac operator (fragment): The lac repressor binds to the lac operator to inhibit transcription in E. coli. This inhibition can be relieved by adding lactose or isopropyl-β-D-thiogalactopyranoside (IPTG). lac repressor encoded by lacI
  10543..10561   +  promoter       T3 promoter: promoter for bacteriophage T3 RNA polymerase
  10589..10815   +  promoter       RSV promoter: Rous sarcoma virus enhancer/promoter
  10816..10996   +  LTR            5' LTR (truncated): truncated 5' long terminal repeat (LTR) from HIV-1
  11043..11168   +  misc_feature   HIV-1 Ψ: packaging signal of human immunodeficiency virus type 1
  11152..11515   +  CDS            HIV-1 gag (fragment): gag protein from human immunodeficiency virus 1; gag
  11661..11894   +  misc_feature   RRE: The Rev response element (RRE) of HIV-1 allows for Rev-dependent mRNA export from the nucleus to the cytoplasm.
  12271..12297   +  CDS            Rev (fragment): human immunodeficiency virus 1 (HIV-1) Rev protein; rev; enhances nuclear export of unspliced and incompletely spliced viral mRNAs
  12310..12427   +  misc_feature   cPPT/CTS: central polypurine tract and central termination sequence of HIV-1
>Addgene plasmid #237480 | pLCKO-CMV-SARS-CoV-2-S-Bel-P5_5-7-IRES-mNeonGreen-NES/PKI-P2A-Blasticidin | addgene full sequence | sequence record 477747 | Addgene NGS Result
TCAATATTGGCCATTAGCCATATTATTCATTGGTTATATAGCATAAATCAATATTGGCTATTGGCCATTG
CATACGTTGTATCTATATCATAATATGTACATTTATATTGGCTCATGTCCAATATGACCGCCATGTTGGC
ATTGATTATTGACTAGTTATTAATAGTAATCAATTACGGGGTCATTAGTTCATAGCCCATATATGGAGTT
CCGCGTTACATAACTTACGGTAAATGGCCCGCCTGGCTGACCGCCCAACGACCCCCGCCCATTGACGTCA
ATAATGACGTATGTTCCCATAGTAACGCCAATAGGGACTTTCCATTGACGTCAATGGGTGGAGTATTTAC
GGTAAACTGCCCACTTGGCAGTACATCAAGTGTATCATATGCCAAGTCCGCCCCCTATTGACGTCAATGA
CGGTAAATGGCCCGCCTGGCATTATGCCCAGTACATGACCTTACGGGACTTTCCTACTTGGCAGTACATC
TACGTATTAGTCATCGCTATTACCATGGTGATGCGGTTTTGGCAGTACACCAATGGGCGTGGATAGCGGT
TTGACTCACGGGGATTTCCAAGTCTCCACCCCATTGACGTCAATGGGAGTTTGTTTTGGCACCAAAATCA
ACGGGACTTTCCAAAATGTCGTAATAACCCCGCCCCGTTGACGCAAATGGGCGGTAGGCGTGTACGGTGG
GAGGTCTATATAAGCAGAGCTCGTTTAGTGAACCGTCAGATCACTAGAAGCTTTATTGCGGTAGTTTATC
ACAGTTAAATTGCTAACGCAGTCAGTGGGCCTCGGCGGCCAAGCTTGGCAATCCGGTACTGTTGGTAAAG
CCACCATGTTCGTCTTTCTGGTGCTGCTGCCCCTGGTCTCCTCACAGTGCGTCAATCTGACTACTCGGAC
CCAGCTGCCCCCTGCCTATACCAATTCTTTTACAAGGGGCGTGTACTATCCTGATAAGGTGTTCCGCAGC
TCCGTGCTGCACTCCACACAGGACCTGTTTCTGCCATTCTTTTCTAATGTGACCTGGTTCCACGCCAAGC
GGTTTGATAATCCAGTGCTGCCCTTTAACGACGGCGTGTACTTCGCCTCTACCGAGAAGAGCAACATCAT
CAGAGGCTGGATCTTCGGCACCACACTGGATTCCAAGACACAGTCTCTGCTGATCGTGAACAATGCCACC
AACGTGGTCATCAAGGTGTGCGAGTTCCAGTTTTGTAACGACCCTTTTCTGGGCGTGTACTATCACAAGA
ACAATAAGAGCTGGATGGAGTCCGAGTTCAGAGTGTATTCTAGCGCCAACAATTGCACATTTGAGTACGT
GAGCCAGCCATTCCTGATGGATCTGGAGGGCAAGCAGGGCAACTTCAAGAACCTGAGGGAGTTCGTGTTT
AAGAATATCGACGGCTACTTCAAAATCTACAGCAAGCACACCCCCATCAACCTGGTGCGCGATCTGCCTC
AGGGCTTTTCCGCCCTGGAGCCTCTGGTGGACCTGCCAATCGGCATCAACATCACCAGGTTCCAGACACT
GCTGGCCCTGCACCGCTCCTACCTGACACCAGGCGATTCCTCTAGCGGATGGACCGCAGGAGCTGCCGCC
TACTATGTGGGCTATCTGCAGCCTAGGACCTTTCTGCTGAAGTACAACGAGAATGGCACCATCACAGACG
CCGTGGATTGCGCCCTGGACCCACTGTCCGAGACAAAGTGTACACTGAAGTCTTTCACCGTGGAGAAGGG
CATCTATCAGACATCTAATTTTCGGGTGCAGCCCACCGAGAGCATCGTGAGATTCCCTAATATCACAAAC
CTGTGCCCATTTGGCGAGGTGTTCAACGCAACCAGGTTCGCCAGCGTGTACGCATGGAATCGGAAGAGAA
TCAGCAACTGCGTGGCCGATTATTCCGTGCTGTACAACTCCGCCTCTTTCAGCACCTTTAAGTGCTATGG
CGTGTCTCCCACAAAGCTGAATGACCTGTGCTTTACCAACGTGTACGCCGATAGCTTCGTGATCAGGGGC
GACGAGGTGAGACAGATCGCACCAGGACAGACAGGCAAGATCGCAGATTACAATTATAAGCTGCCTGACG
ATTTCACCGGCTGCGTGATCGCCTGGAACTCTAACAATCTGGACAGCAAAGTGGGCGGCAACTACAATTA
TCTGTACAGGCTGTTTCGCAAGAGCAATCTGAAGCCATTCGAGCGGGATATCAGCACAGAAATCTACCAG
GCAGGCTCCACCCCATGCAATGGAGTGGATGGCTTTAACTGTTATTTCCCACTGCAGTCCTACGGCTTTC
AGCCCACCAACGGCGTGGGCTATCAGCCTTACAGAGTGGTGGTGCTGTCCTTCGAGCTGCTGCACGCACC
AGCAACAGTGTGCGGACCTAAGAAGTCTACCAATCTGGTGAAGAACAAGTGCGTGAACTTCAACTTCAAC
GGCCTGACCGGAACAGGCGTGCTGACCGAGAGCAATAAGAAGTTCCTGCCCTTTCAGCAGTTCGGCCGGG
ACATCGCCGATACCACAGACGCCGTGAGAGATCCACAGACCCTGGAGATCCTGGACATCACACCCTGCTC
CTTCGGCGGCGTGTCTGTGATCACACCTGGCACCAATACATCCAACCAGGTGGCCGTGCTGTATCAGGAT
GTGAATTGTACCGAGGTGCCTGTGGCAATCCACGCAGACCAGCTGACCCCAACATGGAGGGTGTACAGCA
CCGGCTCCAACGTGTTTCAGACAAGGGCAGGATGTCTGATCGGAGCAGAGCACGTGAACAATAGCTATGA
GTGCGACATCCCCATCGGCGCCGGCATCTGTGCCTCTTACCAGCCACGGAGAGCAAGAAGTGTCGCCTCA
CAGTCCATCATCGCCTATACAATGTCCCTGGGGGCAGAAAACTCAGTCGCATACAGCAATAATTCTATCG
CCATCCCCACCAACTTTACAATCAGCGTGACCACAGAGATCCTGCCCGTGAGCATGACCAAGACATCTGT
GGATTGCACCATGTACATCTGTGGCGACAGCACAGAGTGCTCCAATCTGCTGCTGCAGTATGGCTCCTTC
TGTACCCAGCTGAACAGGGCCCTGACAGGAATCGCAGTGGAGCAGGACAAGAATACCCAGGAGGTGTTTG
CCCAGGTGAAGCAAATCTACAAGACACCCCCTATCAAGGATTTCGGCGGCTTCAACTTTTCTCAGATCCT
GCCTGACCCAAGCAAGCCCATCAAGAGGTCTTTCATCGAGGATCTGCTGTTTAATAAGGTGACCCTGGCC
GACGCCGGCTTTATCAAGCAGTACGGCGACTGCCTGGGCGATATCGCAGCACGCGATCTGATCTGTGCCC
AGAAGTTCAACGGCCTGACCGTGCTGCCACCACTGCTGACAGACGAGATGATCGCACAGTATACCAGCGC
CCTGCTGGCCGGAACCATCACATCCGGATGGACATTTGGCGCAGGAGCCGCCCTGCAGATCCCTTTCGCC
ATGCAGATGGCCTACCGCTTTAATGGCATCGGCGTGACCCAGAACGTGCTGTATGAGAATCAGAAGCTGA
TCGCCAACCAGTTCAATTCCGCCATCGGCAAGATCCAGGATTCTCTGAGCTCCACCGCCAGCGCCCTGGG
CAAGCTGCAGGACGTGGTGAACCAGAATGCCCAGGCCCTGAACACACTGGTGAAGCAGCTGTCTAGCAAT
TTTGGCGCCATCTCCTCTGTGCTGAACGACATCCTGAGCCGGCTGGATAAGGTGGAGGCCGAGGTGCAGA
TCGATCGGCTGATCACCGGCAGACTGCAGAGCCTGCAGACCTACGTGACACAGCAGCTGATCAGGGCAGC
AGAGATCAGGGCCTCCGCCAACCTGGCCGCCACAAAGATGTCCGAGTGCGTGCTGGGCCAGTCTAAGAGA
GTGGATTTCTGTGGCAAGGGCTACCACCTGATGTCTTTTCCACAGAGCGCCCCACACGGAGTGGTGTTCC
TGCACGTGACCTATGTGCCTGCCCAGGAGAAGAACTTCACCACAGCACCAGCAATCTGCCACGACGGCAA
GGCACACTTCCCAAGGGAGGGCGTGTTCGTGAGCAATGGCACCCACTGGTTCGTGACACAGAGAAACTTT
TATGAGCCCCAGATCATCACCACAGATAACACCTTCGTGAGCGGCAATTGTGACGTGGTCATCGGCATCG
TGAACAATACAGTGTACGACCCCCTGCAGCCTGAGCTGGATTCCTTCAAGGAGGAGCTGGACAAGTACTT
CAAGAACCACACCTCTCCTGACGTGGATCTGGGCGACATCAGCGGCATCAACGCCTCCGTGGTGAATATC
CAGAAGGAGATCGATCGGCTGAATGAGGTGGCCAAGAACCTGAATGAGTCCCTGATCGACCTGCAGGAGC
TGGGCAAGTACGAGCAGTATATCAAGTGGCCATGGTACATCTGGCTGGGCTTCATCGCCGGCCTGATCGC
CATCGTGATGGTGACAATCATGCTGTGCTGTATGACCAGTTGCTGTTCTTGCCTGAAGGGGTGTTGTTCT
TGTGGAAGTTGTTGCTGAGGTACCGGATCCGGAATTCCGCCCCCCCCCCCCCCCCTCTCCCTCCCCCCCC
CCTAACGTTACTGGCCGAAGCCGCTTGGAATAAGGCCGGTGTGCGTTTGTCTATATGTTATTTTCCACCA
TATTGCCGTCTTTTGGCAATGTGAGGGCCCGGAAACCTGGCCCTGTCTTCTTGACGAGCATTCCTAGGGG
TCTTTCCCCTCTCGCCAAAGGAATGCAAGGTCTGTTGAATGTCGTGAAGGAAGCAGTTCCTCTGGAAGCT
TCTTGAAGACAAACAACGTCTGTAGCGACCCTTTGCAGGCAGCGGAACCCCCCACCTGGCGACAGGTGCC
TCTGCGGCCAAAAGCCACGTGTATAAGATACACCTGCAAAGGCGGCACAACCCCAGTGCCACGTTGTGAG
TTGGATAGTTGTGGAAAGAGTCAAATGGCTCTCCTCAAGCGTATTCAACAAGGGGCTGAAGGATGCCCAG
AAGGTACCCCATTGTATGGGATCTGATCTGGGGCCTCGGTGCACATGCTTTACATGTGTTTAGTCGAGGT
TAAAAAAACGTCTAGGCCCCCCGAACCACGGGGACGTGGTTTTCCTTTGAAAAACACGATGATAAGCTTG
CCACAACCCACAAGGAGACGACCTTCCATGGTGAGCAAGGGCGAGGAGGATAACGCCTCTCTCCCAGCGA
CACATGAGTTACACATCTTTGGCTCCATCAACGGTGTGGACTTTGACATGGTGGGTCAGGGCACCGGCAA
TCCAAATGATGGTTATGAGGAGTTAAACCTGAAGTCCACCAAGGGTGACCTCCAGTTCTCCCCCTGGATT
CTGGTCCCTCATATCGGGTATGGCTTCCATCAGTACCTGCCCTACCCTGACGGGATGTCGCCTTTCCAGG
CCGCCATGGTAGATGGCAGCGGATACCAAGTCCATCGCACAATGCAGTTTGAAGATGGTGCCTCCCTTAC
TGTTAACTACCGCTACACCTACGAGGGAAGCCACATCAAAGGAGAGGCCCAGGTGAAGGGGACTGGTTTC
CCTGCTGACGGTCCTGTGATGACCAACTCGCTGACCGCTGCGGACTGGTGCAGGTCGAAGAAGACTTACC
CCAACGACAAAACCATCATCAGTACCTTTAAGTGGAGTTACACCACTGGAAATGGCAAGCGCTACCGGAG
CACTGCGCGGACCACCTACACCTTTGCCAAGCCAATGGCGGCTAACTATCTGAAGAACCAGCCGATGTAC
GTGTTCCGTAAGACGGAGCTCAAGCACTCCAAGACCGAGCTCAACTTCAAGGAGTGGCAAAAGGCCTTTA
CCGATGTGATGGGCATGGACGAGCTGTACAAGGGATCCAAGCTTTCCAACGAACTGGCCCTGAAGCTGGC
TGGTTTGGACATCGGCAGCGGAGCAACCAATTTTAGTCTCCTCAAACAGGCCGGCGATGTCGAAGAAAAT
CCGGGCCCAGCCAAGCCTTTGTCTCAAGAAGAATCCACCCTCATTGAAAGAGCAACGGCTACAATCAACA
GCATCCCCATCTCTGAAGACTACAGCGTCGCCAGCGCAGCTCTCTCTAGCGACGGCCGCATCTTCACTGG
TGTCAATGTATATCATTTTACTGGGGGACCTTGTGCAGAACTCGTGGTGCTGGGCACTGCTGCTGCTGCG
GCAGCTGGCAACCTGACTTGTATCGTCGCGATCGGAAATGAGAACAGGGGCATCTTGAGCCCCTGCGGAC
GGTGCCGACAGGTGCTTCTCGATCTGCATCCTGGGATCAAAGCCATAGTGAAGGACAGTGATGGACAGCC
GACGGCAGTTGGGATTCGTGAATTGCTGCCCTCTGGTTATGTGTGGGAGGGCTGAACGCGTTAAGTCGAC
AATCAACCTCTGGATTACAAAATTTGTGAAAGATTGACTGGTATTCTTAACTATGTTGCTCCTTTTACGC
TATGTGGATACGCTGCTTTAATGCCTTTGTATCATGCTATTGCTTCCCGTATGGCTTTCATTTTCTCCTC
CTTGTATAAATCCTGGTTGCTGTCTCTTTATGAGGAGTTGTGGCCCGTTGTCAGGCAACGTGGCGTGGTG
TGCACTGTGTTTGCTGACGCAACCCCCACTGGTTGGGGCATTGCCACCACCTGTCAGCTCCTTTCCGGGA
CTTTCGCTTTCCCCCTCCCTATTGCCACGGCGGAACTCATCGCCGCCTGCCTTGCCCGCTGCTGGACAGG
GGCTCGGCTGTTGGGCACTGACAATTCCGTGGTGTTGTCGGGGAAATCATCGTCCTTTCCTTGGCTGCTC
GCCTGTGTTGCCACCTGGATTCTGCGCGGGACGTCCTTCTGCTACGTCCCTTCGGCCCTCAATCCAGCGG
ACCTTCCTTCCCGCGGCCTGCTGCCGGCTCTGCGGCCTCTTCCGCGTCTTCGCCTTCGCCCTCAGACGAG
TCGGATCTCCCTTTGGGCCGCCTCCCCGCGTCGACTTTAAGACCAATGACTTACAAGGCAGCTGTAGATC
TTAGCCACTTTTTAAAAGAAAAGGGGGGACTGGAAGGGCTAATTCACTCCCAACGAAGACAAGATCTGCT
TTTTGCTTGTACTGGGTCTCTCTGGTTAGACCAGATCTGAGCCTGGGAGCTCTCTGGCTAACTAGGGAAC
CCACTGCTTAAGCCTCAATAAAGCTTGCCTTGAGTGCTTCAAGTAGTGTGTGCCCGTCTGTTGTGTGACT
CTGGTAACTAGAGATCCCTCAGACCCTTTTAGTCAGTGTGGAAAATCTCTAGCAGTACGTATAGTAGTTC
ATGTCATCTTATTATTCAGTATTTATAACTTGCAAAGAAATGAATATCAGAGAGTGAGAGGAACTTGTTT
ATTGCAGCTTATAATGGTTACAAATAAAGCAATAGCATCACAAATTTCACAAATAAAGCATTTTTTTCAC
TGCATTCTAGTTGTGGTTTGTCCAAACTCATCAATGTATCTTATCATGTCTGGCTCTAGCTATCCCGCCC
CTAACTCCGCCCATCCCGCCCCTAACTCCGCCCAGTTCCGCCCATTCTCCGCCCCATGGCTGACTAATTT
TTTTTATTTATGCAGAGGCCGAGGCCGCCTCGGCCTCTGAGCTATTCCAGAAGTAGTGAGGAGGCTTTTT
TGGAGGCCTAGGGACGTACCCAATTCGCCCTATAGTGAGTCGTATTACGCGCGCTCACTGGCCGTCGTTT
TACAACGTCGTGACTGGGAAAACCCTGGCGTTACCCAACTTAATCGCCTTGCAGCACATCCCCCTTTCGC
CAGCTGGCGTAATAGCGAAGAGGCCCGCACCGATCGCCCTTCCCAACAGTTGCGCAGCCTGAATGGCGAA
TGGG
[124 nt withheld, positions 7915-8038]
C
[91 nt withheld, positions 8040-8130]
A
[49 nt withheld, positions 8132-8180]
CCTTTGACGTTGGAGTCCACGTTCTTT
[37 nt withheld, positions 8208-8244]
ACCCTATCTCGGTCTATTCTTTTGATTTATAAGGGATTTTGCCGATTTCGGCCTATTGGTTAAAAAATGA
GCTGATTTAACAAAAATTTAACGCGAATTTTAACAAAATATTAACGCTTACAATTTAGGTGGCACTTTTC
GGGGAAATGTGCGCGGAACCCCTATTTGTTTATTTTTCTAAATACATTCAAATATGTATCCGCTCATGAG
ACAATAACCCTGATAAATGCTTCAATAATATTGAAAAAGGAAGAGTATGAGTATTCAACATTTCCGTGTC
GCCCTTATTCCCTTTTTTGCGGCATTTTGCCTTCCTGTTTTTGCTCACCCAGAAACGCTGGTGAAAGTAA
AAGATGCTGAAGATCAGTTGGGTGCACGAGTGGGTTACATCGAACTGGATCTCAACAGCGGTAAGATCCT
TGAGAGTTTTCGCCCCGAAGAACGTTTTCCAATGATGAGCACTTTTAAAGTTCTGCTATGTGGCGCGGTA
TTATCCCGTATTGACGCCGGGCAAGAGCAACTCGGTCGCCGCATACACTATTCTCAGAATGACTTGGTTG
AGTACTCACCAGTCACAGAAAAGCATCTTACGGATGGCATGACAGTAAGAGAATTATGCAGTGCTGCCAT
AACCATGAGTGATAACACTGCGGCCAACTTACTTCTGACAACGATCGGAGGACCGAAGGAGCTAACCGCT
TTTTTGCACAACATGGGGGATCATGTAACTCGCCTTGATCGTTGGGAACCGGAGCTGAATGAAGCCATAC
CAAACGACGAGCGTGACACCACGATGCCTGTAGCAATGGCAACAACGTTGCGCAAACTATTAACTGGCGA
ACTACTTACTCTAGCTTCCCGGCAACAATTAATAGACTGGATGGAGGCGGATAAAGTTGCAGGACCACTT
CTGCGCTCGGCCCTTCCGGCTGGCTGGTTTATTGCTGATAAATCTGGAGCCGGTGAGCGTGGGTCTCGCG
GTATCATTGCAGCACTGGGGCCAGATGGTAAGCCCTCCCGTATCGTAGTTATCTACACGACGGGGAGTCA
GGCAACTATGGATGAACGAAATAGACAGATCGCTGAGATAGGTGCCTCACTGATTAAGCATTGGTAACTG
TCAGACCAAGTTTACTCATATATACTTTAGATTGATTTAAAACTTCATTTTTAATTTAAAAGGATCTAGG
TGAAGATCCTTTTTGATAATCTCATGACCAAAATCCCTTAACGTGAGTTTTCGTTCCACTGAGCGTCAGA
CCCCGTAGAAAAGATCAAAGGATCTTCTTGAGATCCTTTTTTTCTGCGCGTAATCTGCTGCTTGCAAACA
AAAAAACCACCGCTACCAGCGGTGGTTTGTTTGCCGGATCAAGAGCTACCAACTCTTTTTCCGAAGGTAA
CTGGCTTCAGCAGAGCGCAGATACCAAATACTGTTCTTCTAGTGTAGCCGTAGTTAGGCCACCACTTCAA
GAACTCTGTAGCACCGCCTACATACCTCGCTCTGCTAATCCTGTTACCAGTGGCTGCTGCCAGTGGCGAT
AAGTCGTGTCTTACCGGGTTGGACTCAAGACGATAGTTACCGGATAAGGCGCAGCGGTCGGGCTGAACGG
GGGGTTCGTGCACACAGCCCAGCTTGGAGCGAACGACCTACACCGAACTGAGATACCTACAGCGTGAGCT
ATGAGAAAGCGCCACGCTTCCCGAAGGGAGAAAGGCGGACAGGTATCCGGTAAGCGGCAGGGTCGGAACA
GGAGAGCGCACGAGGGAGCTTCCAGGGGGAAACGCCTGGTATCTTTATAGTCCTGTCGGGTTTCGCCACC
TCTGACTTGAGCGTCGATTTTTGTGATGCTCGTCAGGGGGGCGGAGCCTATGGAAAAACGCCAGCAACGC
GGCCTTTTTACGGTTCCTGGTCTTTTGCTGGCCTTTTGCTCACATGTTCTTTCCTGCGTTATCCCCTGAT
TCTGTGGATAACCGTATTACCGCCTTTGAGTGAGCTGATACCGCTCGCCGCAGCCGAACGACCGAGCGCA
GCGAGTCAGTGAGCGAGGAAGCGGAAGAGCGCCCAATACGCAAACCGCCTCTCCCCGCGCGTTGGCCGAT
TCATTAATGCAGCTGGCACGACAGGTTTCCCGACTGGAAAGCGGGCAGTGAGCGCAACGCAATTAATGTG
AGTTAGCTCACTCATTAGGCACCCCAGGCTTTACACTTTATGCTTCCGGCTCGTATGTTGTGTGGAATTG
TGAGCGGATAACAATTTCACACAGGAAACAGCTATGACCATGATTACGCCAAGCGCGCAATTAACCCTCA
CTAAAGGGAACAAAAGCTGGAGCTGCAAGCTTAATGTAGTCTTATGCAATACTCTTGTAGTCTTGCAACA
TGGTAACGATGAGTTAGCAACATGCCTTACAAGGAGAGAAAAAGCACCGTGCATGCCGATTGGTGGAAGT
AAGGTGGTACGATCGTGCCTTATTAGGAAGGCAACAGACGGGTCTGACATGGATTGGACGAACCACTGAA
TTGCCGCATTGCAGAGATATTGTATTTAAGTGCCTAGCTCGATACATAAACGGGTCTCTCTGGTTAGACC
AGATCTGAGCCTGGGAGCTCTCTGGCTAACTAGGGAACCCACTGCTTAAGCCTCAATAAAGCTTGCCTTG
AGTGCTTCAAGTAGTGTGTGCCCGTCTGTTGTGTGACTCTGGTAACTAGAGATCCCTCAGACCCTTTTAG
TCAGTGTGGAAAATCTCTAGCAGTGGCGCCCGAACAGGGACTTGAAAGCGAAAGGGAAACCAGAGGAGCT
CTCTCGACGCAGGACTCGGCTTGCTGAAGCGCGCACGGCAAGAGGCGAGGGGCGGCGACTGGTGAGTACG
CCAAAAATTTTGACTAGCGGAGGCTAGAAGGAGAGAGATGGGTGCGAGAGCGTCAGTATTAAGCGGGGGA
GAATTAGATCGCGATGGGAAAAAATTCGGTTAAGGCCAGGGGGAAAGAAAAAATATAAATTAAAACATAT
AGTATGGGCAAGCAGGGAGCTAGAACGATTCGCAGTTAATCCTGGCCTGTTAGAAACATCAGAAGGCTGT
AGACAAATACTGGGACAGCTACAACCATCCCTTCAGACAGGATCAGAAGAACTTAGATCATTATATAATA
CAGTAGCAACCCTCTATTGTGTGCATCAAAGGATAGAGATAAAAGACACCAAGGAAGCTTTAGACAAGAT
AGAGGAAGAGCAAAACAAAAGTAAGACCACCGCACAGCAAGCGGCCGCTGATCTTCAGACCTGGAGGAGG
AGATATGAGGGACAATTGGAGAAGTGAATTATATAAATATAAAGTAGTAAAAATTGAACCATTAGGAGTA
GCACCCACCAAGGCAAAGAGAAGAGTGGTGCAGAGAGAAAAAAGAGCAGTGGGAATAGGAGCTTTGTTCC
TTGGGTTCTTGGGAGCAGCAGGAAGCACTATGGGCGCAGCGTCAATGACGCTGACGGTACAGGCCAGACA
ATTATTGTCTGGTATAGTGCAGCAGCAGAACAATTTGCTGAGGGCTATTGAGGCGCAACAGCATCTGTTG
CAACTCACAGTCTGGGGCATCAAGCAGCTCCAGGCAAGAATCCTGGCTGTGGAAAGATACCTAAAGGATC
AACAGCTCCTGGGGATTTGGGGTTGCTCTGGAAAACTCATTTGCACCACTGCTGTGCCTTGGAATGCTAG
TTGGAGTAATAAATCTCTGGAACAGATTTGGAATCACACGACCTGGATGGAGTGGGACAGAGAAATTAAC
AATTACACAAGCTTAATACACTCCTTAATTGAAGAATCGCAAAACCAGCAAGAAAAGAATGAACAAGAAT
TATTGGAATTAGATAAATGGGCAAGTTTGTGGAATTGGTTTAACATAACAAATTGGCTGTGGTATATAAA
ATTATTCATAATGATAGTAGGAGGCTTGGTAGGTTTAAGAATAGTTTTTGCTGTACTTTCTATAGTGAAT
AGAGTTAGGCAGGGATATTCACCATTATCGTTTCAGACCCACCTCCCAACCCCGAGGGGACCCAGAGAGG
GCCTATTTTAAAAGAAAAGGGGGGATTGGGGGGTACAGTGCAGGGGAAAGAATAGTAGACATAATAGCAA
CAGACATACAAACTAAAGAATTACAAAAACAAATTACAAAAATTCAAAATTTTCGGGTTTATTACAGGGA
CAGCAGAGATCCACTTTGGCGCCGGCTCGAGGGGG
